>Addgene plasmid #241244 | GfaABC1D-DIO-Lck-mCherry-ibARK(D110A)-4x6T | addgene full sequence | sequence record 483105 | Addgene NGS Result
TAGAAAAGATCAAAGGATCTTCTTGAGATCCTTTTTTTCTGCGCGTAATCTGCTGCTTGCAAACAAAAAA
ACCACCGCTACCAGCGGTGGTTTGTTTGCCGGATCAAGAGCTACCAACTCTTTTTCCGAAGGTAACTGGC
TTCAGCAGAGCGCAGATACCAAATACTGTTCTTCTAGTGTAGCCGTAGTTAGGCCACCACTTCAAGAACT
CTGTAGCACCGCCTACATACCTCGCTCTGCTAATCCTGTTACCAGTGGCTGCTGCCAGTGGCGATAAGTC
GTGTCTTACCGGGTTGGACTCAAGACGATAGTTACCGGATAAGGCGCAGCGGTCGGGCTGAACGGGGGGT
TCGTGCACACAGCCCAGCTTGGAGCGAACGACCTACACCGAACTGAGATACCTACAGCGTGAGCTATGAG
AAAGCGCCACGCTTCCCGAAGGGAGAAAGGCGGACAGGTATCCGGTAAGCGGCAGGGTCGGAACAGGAGA
GCGCACGAGGGAGCTTCCAGGGGGAAACGCCTGGTATCTTTATAGTCCTGTCGGGTTTCGCCACCTCTGA
CTTGAGCGTCGATTTTTGTGATGCTCGTCAGGGGGGCGGAGCCTATGGAAAAACGCCAGCAACGCGGCCT
TTTTACGGTTCCTGGCCTTTTGCTGGCCTTTTGCTCACATGTCCTGCAGGCAGCTGCGCGCTCGCTCGCT
CACTGAGGCCGCCCGGGCGTCGGGCGACCTTTGGTCGCCCGGCCTCAGTGAGCGAGCGAGCGCGCAGAGA
GGGAGTGGCCAACTCCATCACTAGGGGTTCCTGCGGCCGCACGCGTACATATCCTGGTGTGGAGTAGGGG
ACGCTGCTCTGACAGAGGCTCGGGGGCCTGAGCTGGCTCTGTGAGCTGGGGAGGAGGCAGACAGCCAGGC
CTTGTCTGCAAGCAGACCTGGCAGCATTGGGCTGGCCGCCCCCCAGGGCCTCCTCTTCATGCCCAGTGAA
TGACTCACCTTGGCACAGACACAATGTTCGGGGTGGGCACAGTGCCTGCTTCCCGCCGCACCCCAGCCCC
CCTCAAATGCCTTCCGAGAAGCCCATTGAGCAGGGGGCTTGCATTGCACCCCAGCCTGACAGCCTGGCAT
CTTGGGATAAAAGCAGCACAGCCCCCTAGGGGCTGCCCTTGCTGTGTGGCGCCACCGGCGGTGGAGAACA
AGGCTCTATTCAGCCTGTGCCCAGGAAAGGGGATCAGGGGATGCCCAGGCATGGACAGTGGGTGGCAGGG
GGGGAGAGGAGGGCTGTCTGCTTCCCAGAAGTCCAAGGACACAAATGGGTGAGGGGAGAGCTCTCCCCAT
AGCTGGGCTGCGGCCCAACCCCACCCCCTCAGGCTATGCCAGGGGGTGTTGCCAGGGGCACCCGGGCATC
GCCAGTCTAGCCCACTCCTTCATAAAGCCCTCGCATCCCAGGAGCGAGCAGAGCCAGAGCAGGTTGGAGA
GGAGACGCATCACCTCCGCTGCTCGCTTAATTAAGGTACAAAAAAGCAGGCTATAACTTCGTATAGGATA
CTTTATACGAAGTTATCCTCGAGTACCGGTCACGCGTACGCAAGCTTGATAACTTCGTATAGCATACATT
ATACGAAGTTATCCTAGGGCCACCCTAGCCACTACCGTGGATGTTGAGCTCTACATTCTTCCACTGGCAA
AATCGTGTGAATTTATCGCTCTCGATGAATTTCTGGAACACGTCTCCTCGGAGGTTCTGGCAAATTTCTT
CAATATATGGCTGGAAGAGATCCGGAGGCACCTGCTTCTTCACCAGATGGCCCTGGACGTGCTCAATGGC
GCTCTTCGAGAAAGGATGTGAGCAGGCCAGCAGCTCCTTCATGATGTACGTGGCGAAGATCTCTCGGCTG
CAGACCAGGCGCTCCTCCTCTGTCTCCAGCTTCTCGTATTTCTTGATCTCCTCGTAGAACTCTACCAAGG
GCTTGGCCTCCTCCAGGTGCTTCAGGCAGAAGTCTCGGAAAAGCAGGTACCCCAGCTTCTGGGAGAAGAT
CTTCTCAAAAGTCACCTCGCCCCGGTCCTCCAGGTACTTCTTGTACAGCTCGTCCATGCCGCCGGTGGAG
TGGCGGCCCTCGGCGCGTTCGTACTGTTCCACGATGGTGTAGTCCTCGTTGTGGGAGGTGATGTCCAACT
TGATGTTGACGTTGTAGGCGCCGGGCAGCTGCACGGGCTTCTTGGCCTTGTAGGTGGTCTTGACCTCAGC
GTCGTAGTGGCCGCCGTCCTTCAGCTTCAGCCTCTGCTTGATCTCGCCCTTCAGGGCGCCGTCCTCGGGG
TACATCCGCTCGGAGGAGGCCTCCCAGCCCATGGTCTTCTTCTGCATTACGGGGCCGTCGGAGGGGAAGT
TGGTGCCGCGCAGCTTCACCTTGTAGATGAACTCGCCGTCCTGCAGGGAGGAGTCCTGGGTCACGGTCAC
CACGCCGCCGTCCTCGAAGTTCATCACGCGCTCCCACTTGAAGCCCTCGGGGAAGGACAGCTTCAAGTAG
TCGGGGATGTCGGCGGGGTGCTTCACGTAGGCCTTGGAGCCGTACATGAACTGAGGGGACAGGATGTCCC
AGGCGAAGGGCAGGGGGCCACCCTTGGTCACCTTCAGCTTGGCGGTCTGGGTGCCCTCGTAGGGGCGGCC
CTCGCCCTCGCCCTCGATCTCGAACTCGTGGCCGTTCACGGAGCCCTCCATGTGCACCTTGAAGCGCATG
AACTCCTTGATGATGGCCATGTTATCCTCCTCGCCCTTGCTCACCATGGTGGCGACCGGTGGATCAATTC
GAAGCTTCGGCGGGGGATAATGGCAGTTCTCACACACGTCAATGTTCTCCATCCAGTCATCTTCAGGGTT
TGAGCTGCAGCCACAGCCCATGGTGGCTCTAGAATAACTTCGTATAAAGTATCCTATACGAAGTTATAGG
TACCTGAGCTCAACATCGATAGCACTAGTATAACTTCGTATAATGTATGCTATACGAAGTTATACCCAGC
TTTCTTGTACACGCTAGCCAATTGGGATCCATCGATTGATCAACTAGTCATATGGGCATTCACCGCGTGC
CTTACTACGCGTATTCTTAAGCAATAAGCGAATATAACACGGTCGATCTAAAAAGGTTAGCTGGGTGTGT
TAGAAGCCCTGCAAGACGACCTGCGCATTATTACTCACGGTACGACGCATTATTACTCACGGTACGAGGC
ATTCACCGCGTGCCTTACTACGCGTATTCTTAAGCAATAAGCGAATATAACACGGTCGATCTAAAAAGGT
TAGCTGGGTGTGTTAGAAGCCCTGCAAGACGACCTGGGCATTCACCGCGTGCCTTACTACGCGTATTCTT
AAGCAATAAGCGAATATAACACGGTCGATCTAAAAAGGTTAGCTGGGTGTGTTAGAAGCCCTGCAAGACG
ACCTGGGTACCGCATTATTACTCACGGTACGACGCATTATTACTCACGGTACGAGGCATTCACCGCGTGC
CTTACTACGCGTATTCTTAAGCAATAAGCGAATATAACACGGTCGATCTAAAAAGGTTAGCTGGGTGTGT
TAGAAGCCCTGCAAGACGACCTGGGTACCAGGTAAAGCGGCCGCGACTCTAGATCATAATCAGCCATACC
ACATTTGTAGAGGTTTTACTTGCTTTAAAAAACCTCCCACACCTCCCCCTGAACCTGAAACATAAAATGA
ATGCAATTCTGCCTCGAGCAGCGATATCATACCGTCGACAATCAACCTCTGGATTACAAAATTTGTGAAA
GATTGACTGGTATTCTTAACTATGTTGCTCCTTTTACGCTATGTGGATACGCTGCTTTAATGCCTTTGTA
TCATGCTATTGCTTCCCGTATGGCTTTCATTTTCTCCTCCTTGTATAAATCCTGGTTGCTGTCTCTTTAT
GAGGAGTTGTGGCCCGTTGTCAGGCAACGTGGCGTGGTGTGCACTGTGTTTGCTGACGCAACCCCCACTG
GTTGGGGCATTGCCACCACCTGTCAGCTCCTTTCCGGGACTTTCGCTTTCCCCCTCCCTATTGCCACGGT
GGAACTCATCGCCGCCTGTCTTGCCCGCTGCTGGACAGGGGCTCGGCTGTTGGGCACTGACAATTCCGTG
GTGTTGTCGGGGAAGCTGACGTCCTTTCCATGGCTGCTCGCCTGTGTTGCCACCTGGATTCTGCGCGGGA
CGTCCTTCTGCTACGTCCCTTCGGCCCTCAATCCAGCGGACCTTCCTTCCCGCGGCCTGCTGCCGGCTCT
GCGGCCTCTTCCGCGTCTTCGCCTTCGCCCTCAGACGAGTCGGATCTCCCTTTGGGCCGCCTCCCCGCCT
GTCTAGAGTCGACCTGCAGAAGCTTGCCTCGAGCAGCGCTGCTCGAGAGATCTACGGGTGGCATCCCTGT
GACCCCTCCCCAGTGCCTCTCCTGGCCCTGGAAGTTGCCACTCCAGTGCCCACCAGCCTTGTCCTAATAA
AATTAAGTTGCATCATTTTGTCTGACTAGGTGTCCTTCTATAATATTATGGGGTGGAGGGGGGTGGTATG
GAGCAAGGGGCAAGTTGGGAAGACAACCTGTAGGGCCTGCGGGGTCTATTGGGAACCAAGCTGGAGTGCA
GTGGCACAATCTTGGCTCACTGCAATCTCCGCCTCCTGGGTTCAAGCGATTCTCCTGCCTCAGCCTCCCG
AGTTGTTGGGATTCCAGGCATGCATGACCAGGCTCAGCTAATTTTTGTTTTTTTGGTAGAGACGGGGTTT
CACCATATTGGCCAGGCTGGTCTCCAACTCCTAATCTCAGGTGATCTACCCACCTTGGCCTCCCAAATTG
CTGGGATTACAGGCGTGAACCACTGCTCCCTTCCCTGTCCTTCTGATTTTGTAGGTAACCACGTGGTGGT
GGTGCGGACCGAGCGGCCGCAGGAACCCCTAGTGATGGAGTTGGCCACTCCCTCTCTGCGCGCTCGCTCG
CTCACTGAGGCCGGGCGACCAAAGGTCGCCCGACGCCCGGGCTTTGCCCGGGCGGCCTCAGTGAGCGAGC
GAGCGCGCAGCTGCCTGCAGGGGCGCCTGATGCGGTATTTTCTCCTTACGCATCTGTGCGGTATTTCACA
CCGCATA
[95 nt withheld, positions 5118-5212]
T
[46 nt withheld, positions 5214-5259]
C
[141 nt withheld, positions 5261-5401]
CCTTTGACGTTGGAGTCCACGTTCTTT
[37 nt withheld, positions 5429-5465]
ACTCTATCTCGGGCTATTCTTTTGATTTATAAGGGATTTTGCCGATTTCGGTCTATTGGTTAAAAAATGA
GCTGATTTAACAAAAATTTAACGCGAATTTTAACAAAATATTAACGTTTACAATTTTATGGTGCACTCTC
AGTACAATCTGCTCTGATGCCGCATAGTTAAGCCAGCCCCGACACCCGCCAACACCCGCTGACGCGCCCT
GACGGGCTTGTCTGCTCCCGGCATCCGCTTACAGACAAGCTGTGACCGTCTCCGGGAGCTGCATGTGTCA
GAGGTTTTCACCGTCATCACCGAAACGCGCGAGACGAAAGGGCCTCGTGATACGCCTATTTTTATAGGTT
AATGTCATGATAATAATGGTTTCTTAGACGTCAGGTGGCACTTTTCGGGGAAATGTGCGCGGAACCCCTA
TTTGTTTATTTTTCTAAATACATTCAAATATGTATCCGCTCATGAGACAATAACCCTGATAAATGCTTCA
ATAATATTGAAAAAGGAAGAGTATGAGTATTCAACATTTCCGTGTCGCCCTTATTCCCTTTTTTGCGGCA
TTTTGCCTTCCTGTTTTTGCTCACCCAGAAACGCTGGTGAAAGTAAAAGATGCTGAAGATCAGTTGGGTG
CACGAGTGGGTTACATCGAACTGGATCTCAACAGCGGTAAGATCCTTGAGAGTTTTCGCCCCGAAGAACG
TTTTCCAATGATGAGCACTTTTAAAGTTCTGCTATGTGGCGCGGTATTATCCCGTATTGACGCCGGGCAA
GAGCAACTCGGTCGCCGCATACACTATTCTCAGAATGACTTGGTTGAGTACTCACCAGTCACAGAAAAGC
ATCTTACGGATGGCATGACAGTAAGAGAATTATGCAGTGCTGCCATAACCATGAGTGATAACACTGCGGC
CAACTTACTTCTGACAACGATCGGAGGACCGAAGGAGCTAACCGCTTTTTTGCACAACATGGGGGATCAT
GTAACTCGCCTTGATCGTTGGGAACCGGAGCTGAATGAAGCCATACCAAACGACGAGCGTGACACCACGA
TGCCTGTAGCAATGGCAACAACGTTGCGCAAACTATTAACTGGCGAACTACTTACTCTAGCTTCCCGGCA
ACAATTAATAGACTGGATGGAGGCGGATAAAGTTGCAGGACCACTTCTGCGCTCGGCCCTTCCGGCTGGC
TGGTTTATTGCTGATAAATCTGGAGCCGGTGAGCGTGGGTCTCGCGGTATCATTGCAGCACTGGGGCCAG
ATGGTAAGCCCTCCCGTATCGTAGTTATCTACACGACGGGGAGTCAGGCAACTATGGATGAACGAAATAG
ACAGATCGCTGAGATAGGTGCCTCACTGATTAAGCATTGGTAACTGTCAGACCAAGTTTACTCATATATA
CTTTAGATTGATTTAAAACTTCATTTTTAATTTAAAAGGATCTAGGTGAAGATCCTTTTTGATAATCTCA
TGACCAAAATCCCTTAACGTGAGTTTTCGTTCCACTGAGCGTCAGACCCCG
Features (pLannotate 1.2.2; 23 found; start..end, strand, type, name):
     23..611     +  rep_origin     ori: high-copy-number ColE1/pMB1/pBR322/pUC origin of replication
    684..711     +  repeat_region  AAV2 ITR (fragment): inverted terminal repeat of adeno-associated virus serotype 2 inverted
    740..767     +  repeat_region  AAV2 ITR (fragment): inverted terminal repeat of adeno-associated virus serotype 2 inverted
   1506..1522    +  protein_bind   attB1 (fragment): mutant version of attB; recombination site for the Gateway® BP reaction BP Clonase™
   1523..1556    +  protein_bind   lox2272: Cre-mediated recombination occurs in the 8-bp core sequence (GGATACTT). lox2272 sites are compatible with each other, but incompatible with loxP or loxN sites (Lee and Saito, 1988). Cre recombinase
   1589..1622    +  protein_bind   loxP: Cre-mediated recombination occurs in the 8-bp core sequence (GCATACAT). Cre recombinase
   1647..2072    -  CDS            GRK2 (fragment): ARBK1_BOVIN - Also known as ADRBK1. Experimental evidence at protein level: Swiss-Prot protein existence level 1. Specifically phosphorylates the agonist-occupied form of the beta-adrenergic and closely related receptors, probably inducing a desensitization of them (By similarity). Key regulator of LPAR1 signaling (By similarity). Competes with RALA for binding to LPAR1 thus affecting the signaling properties of the receptor (By similarity). Desensitizes LPAR1 and LPAR2 in a phosphorylation-independent manner (By similarity). Positively regulates ciliary smoothened (SMO)- dependent Hedgehog (H
   2070..2777    -  CDS            mCherry: mCherry is a basic (constitutively fluorescent) red fluorescent protein published in 2004, derived from Discosoma sp.. It is reported to be a very rapidly-maturing monomer with low acid sensitivity.
   2784..2891    -  CDS            Lck (fragment): LCK_MOUSE - Also known as Lsk-t. Experimental evidence at protein level: Swiss-Prot protein existence level 1. Non-receptor tyrosine-protein kinase that plays an essential role in the selection and maturation of developing T-cells in the thymus and in the function of mature T-cells. Plays a key role in T- cell antigen receptor (TCR)-linked signal transduction pathways. Constitutively associated with the cytoplasmic portions of the CD4 and CD8 surface receptors. Association of the TCR with a peptide antigen- bound MHC complex facilitates the interaction of CD4 and CD8 with MHC class II and clas
   2904..2937    -  protein_bind   lox2272: Cre-mediated recombination occurs in the 8-bp core sequence (GGATACTT). lox2272 sites are compatible with each other, but incompatible with loxP or loxN sites (Lee and Saito, 1988). Cre recombinase
   2970..3003    -  protein_bind   loxP: Cre-mediated recombination occurs in the 8-bp core sequence (GCATACAT). Cre recombinase
   3004..3021    -  protein_bind   attB2 (fragment): mutant version of attB; recombination site for the Gateway® BP reaction BP Clonase™
   3622..3705    +  CDS            large T antigen (fragment): large T antigen from SV40 (simian virus 40)
   3750..4338    +  misc_feature   WPRE: woodchuck hepatitis virus posttranscriptional regulatory element
   4342..4359    +  misc_feature   MCS (fragment): pUC18/19 multiple cloning site
   4396..4872    +  polyA_signal   hGH poly(A) signal: human growth hormone polyadenylation signal
   4921..5061    +  repeat_region  AAV2 ITR: inverted terminal repeat of adeno-associated virus serotype 2 inverted
   5066..5117    -  misc_feature   bom (fragment): basis of mobility region from pBR322
   5136..5591    +  rep_origin     f1 ori (sequence partly withheld): f1 bacteriophage origin of replication; arrow indicates direction of (+) strand synthesis
   5592..5641    -  misc_feature   bom (fragment): basis of mobility region from pBR322
   5743..5778    -  CDS            rop (fragment): Rop protein, which maintains plasmids at low copy number; rop
   5873..5977    +  promoter       AmpR promoter: bla
   5978..6838    +  CDS            AmpR: β-lactamase; bla; confers resistance to ampicillin, carbenicillin, and related antibiotics
