[The description below was written by a language model from this plasmid's Addgene catalogue record and pLannotate feature annotations shown in this document.]
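Description:
GfaABC1D-DIO-Lck-mCherry-ibARK(D110A)-4x6T is an AAV transfer plasmid of about 7 kb, designed as a negative control for Cre-dependent expression of a plasma-membrane-tethered iβARK peptide in astrocytes. The backbone is recorded as unknown. The annotation shows a high-copy ColE1/pUC-type origin, an f1 origin and an ampicillin resistance cassette (AmpR promoter and β-lactamase) for propagation and selection in bacteria. AAV2 inverted terminal repeats flank the expression cassette and allow it to be packaged into recombinant AAV. The left ITR is detected only as short fragments, whereas the right one is annotated as a complete element.

The payload is a fusion read on the reverse strand: a short N-terminal fragment of mouse Lck, which supplies a membrane-targeting motif, followed by mCherry and a fragment of bovine GRK2 (βARK1) carrying the D110A substitution. This cassette sits between paired lox2272 and loxP sites in the opposing arrangement typical of a DIO/FLEx switch. Cre recombination flips the coding sequence into the sense orientation and locks it there, so expression occurs only in Cre-positive cells. Partial attB1 and attB2 sequences border the lox sites. The plasmid name indicates an astrocyte-selective GfaABC1D promoter, presumably in the unannotated region between the left ITR and the first lox site, although the feature table does not label it. Downstream lie an unannotated stretch that may hold the "4x6T" element, which is not explained in the record beyond the stated aim of higher astrocyte specificity, then a small SV40 large T fragment, a WPRE to enhance transcript expression, and the hGH polyadenylation signal. The record does not describe the effect of D110A beyond the negative-control purpose.
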