Addgene plasmid #241244: GfaABC1D-DIO-Lck-mCherry-ibARK(D110A)-4x6T
Purpose: Negative control vrial expression vector for Cre-dependent expression plasma membrane-tethered ibARK with higher specificity in astrocytes
Depositing lab: Jun Nagai. Depositing organization: RIKEN Center for Brain Science. Publication: The astrocytic ensemble acts as a multiday trace to stabilize memory. Dewa KI, Kaseda K, Kuwahara A, Kubotera H, Yamasaki A, Awata N, Komori A, Holtz MA, Kasai A, Skibbe H, Takata N, Yokoyama T, Tsuda M, Numata G, Nakamura S, Takimoto E, Sakamoto M, Ito M, Masuda T, Nagai J. Nature. 2025 Oct 15. doi: 10.1038/s41586-025-09619-2. PubMed 41094146.
Backbone
  Vector backbone: Unknown
  Vector type: AAV
Growth in bacteria
  Bacterial resistance: Ampicillin, 100 μg/mL
  Growth temperature: 37°C
  Growth strain: NEB Stable
  Copy number: High Copy
Gene/Insert
  Gene/Insert name: DIO-Lck-mCherry-ibARK(D110A)-4x6T
  Species: B. taurus (bovine)
  Mutation: D110A
  Cloning method: Restriction Enzyme; 5′ cloning site Unknown (unknown if destroyed)
Terms and licenses: Academic/Nonprofit Terms; Industry Terms: Not Available to Industry
How to cite: GfaABC1D-DIO-Lck-mCherry-ibARK(D110A)-4x6T was a gift from Jun Nagai (Addgene plasmid # 241244 ; http://n2t.net/addgene:241244 ; RRID:Addgene_241244)
